>Addgene plasmid #119639 | pC0.171 | addgene full sequence | sequence record 237046 | Addgene NGS Result
GTGGCTCTTCAGTGGACGAAAGGGCCTCGTGATACGCCTATTTTTATAGGTTAATGTCATGATAATAATG
GTTTCTTAGACGTCAGGTGGCACTTTTCGGGGAAATGTGCGCGGAACCCCTATTTGTTTATTTTTCTAAA
TACATTCAAATATGTATCCGCTCATGAGACAATAACCCTGATAAATGCTTCAATAATATTGAAAAAGGAA
GAGTATGCGCTCACGCAACTGGTCCAGAACCTTGACCGAACGCAGCGGTGGTAACGGCGCAGTGGCGGTT
TTCATGGCTTGTTATGACTGTTTTTTTTTGGGGTACAGTCTATGCCTCGGGCATCCAAGCAGCAAGCGCG
TTACGCCGTGGGTCGATGTTTGATGTTATGGAGCAGCAACGATGTTACGCAGCAGGGCAGTCGCCCTAAA
ACAAAGTTAAACATCATGAGGGAAGCGGTGATCGCCGAAGTATCGACTCAACTATCAGAGGTAGTTGGCG
TCATCGAGCGCCATCTCGAACCGACGTTGCTGGCCGTACATTTGTACGGCTCCGCAGTGGATGGCGGCCT
GAAGCCACACAGCGATATTGATTTGCTGGTTACGGTGACCGTAAGGCTTGATGAAACAACGCGGCGAGCT
TTGATCAACGACCTTTTGGAAACTTCGGCTTCCCCTGGAGAGAGCGAGATTCTCCGCGCTGTAGAAGTCA
CCATTGTTGTGCACGACGACATCATTCCGTGGCGTTATCCAGCTAAGCGCGAACTGCAATTTGGAGAATG
GCAGCGCAATGACATTCTTGCAGGTATCTTCGAGCCAGCCACGATCGACATTGATCTGGCTATCTTGCTG
ACAAAAGCAAGAGAACATAGCGTTGCCTTGGTAGGTCCAGCGGCGGAGGAACTCTTTGATCCGGTTCCTG
AACAGGATCTATTTGAGGCGCTAAATGAAACCTTAACGCTATGGAACTCGCCGCCCGACTGGGCTGGCGA
TGAGCGAAATGTAGTGCTTACGTTGTCCCGCATTTGGTACAGCGCAGTAACCGGCAAAATCGCGCCGAAG
GATGTCGCTGCCGACTGGGCAATGGAGCGCCTGCCGGCCCAGTATCAGCCCGTCATACTTGAAGCTAGAC
AGGCTTATCTTGGACAAGAAGAAGATCGCTTGGCCTCGCGCGCAGATCAGTTGGAAGAATTTGTCCATTA
CGTAAAAGGCGAGATCACCAAGGTAGTCGGCAAATAACTGTCAGACCAAGTTTACTCATATATACTTTAG
ATTGATTTAAAACTTCATTTTTAATTTAAAAGGATCTAGGTGAAGATCCTTTTTGATAATCTCATGACCA
AAATCCCTTAACGTGAGTTTTCGTTCCACTGAGCGTCAGACCCCGTAGAAAAGATCAAAGGATCTTCTTG
AGATCCTTTTTTTCTGCGCGTAATCTGCTGCTTGCAAACAAAAAAACCACCGCTACCAGCGGTGGTTTGT
TTGCCGGATCAAGAGCTACCAACTCTTTTTCCGAAGGTAACTGGCTTCAGCAGAGCGCAGATACCAAATA
CTGTTCTTCTAGTGTAGCCGTAGTTAGGCCACCACTTCAAGAACTCTGTAGCACCGCCTACATACCTCGC
TCTGCTAATCCTGTTACCAGTGGCTGCTGCCAGTGGCGATAAGTCGTGTCTTACCGGGTTGGACTCAAGA
CGATAGTTACCGGATAAGGCGCAGCGGTCGGGCTGAACGGGGGGTTCGTGCACACAGCCCAGCTTGGAGC
GAACGACCTACACCGAACTGAGATACCTACAGCGTGAGCTATGAGAAAGCGCCACGCTTCCCGAAGGGAG
AAAGGCGGACAGGTATCCGGTAAGCGGCAGGGTCGGAACAGGAGAGCGCACGAGGGAGCTTCCAGGGGGA
AACGCCTGGTATCTTTATAGTCCTGTCGGGTTTCGCCACCTCTGACTTGAGCGTCGATTTTTGTGATGCT
CGTCAGGGGGGCGGAGCCTATGGAAAAACGCCAGCAACGCGGCCTTTTTACGGTTCCTGGCCTTTTGCTG
GCCTTTTGCTCACATGTTCTTTCCTGCGTTATCCCCTGATTCTGTGGATAACCGTATTACCGCCTTTGAG
TGAGCTGATACCGCTCGCCGCAGCCGAACGACCGAGCGCAGCGAGTCAGTGAGCGAGGAAGCGGAAGAGC
GCCCAATACGCAAACCGCCTCTCCCCGCGCGTTGGCCGATTCATTAATCACTCTGTGGTCTCAGGAGAGA
GGGATCGAGGGGAACCCCTTTGGCCGCTAGCACTGCGTCATAGAAGTCGGTCAAATTTACGCGTACTTGT
CCTTCCTTAGAAGTAGAGTAGTAACCACAGGCTTTTGCCGTTTCTCGACGGGGCAGATGGGATAGTTCTT
TAACTTTATTGAGTAATGCTTTGCCGGTTAGTGCGGTGGAGGCGTTTGGCATAGGATTATTTTTTCCGTT
GAATGATGCTTGATTGCGGGGACTTGTTTTTTTCAAAAGTCTACATAAGATAAAATATAACATCAAACCT
TAGCTGAAAAACTTTTTTTTTCAACTTTTTGATTATTTAGCCGAGGAATTTTTCCCTCTGAAAAAATCAA
GCCTTGACCTCTGGCGAGTTTTGTCCTAAAGATTTTTGGCCGCCATGGAGCAATGATGAGTTAGGTTTGG
GCAATACAAGCTAGCTACGGGTTCACCTTTCCGAAAACCAACGAATTTTTGCCCAGATTAGCGCCAAAAT
TAAGCGGAGCAGTGGGTCAAAATATATTTATCTCAGGGGGAATCATTGCTTTAAATCAATTCGCTATCCT
ATGCATGTCATGTGTTCATTAACATTCCCCTGTTCCCCAAGATTTTATGGTTCTCACCCAGTTCGCCTCC
AGCCCAGCTCCTCCCCAGTCCTTTGCTGTTGCCCCCAACCGTCAACAATTGCGACAATTGAATTGCTACC
TGGACCAGCTTTTGTTGGCCTTGGTTGCCCTGACTGATGTGGACGAGGATACTTGGACGGCAATCCTAGA
AAAAATTTCGTCATCTACGACAACAGGAATGTGAGACCACGAA
Features (pLannotate 1.2.2; 6 found; start..end, strand, type, name):
    110..214     +  promoter       AmpR promoter: bla
    205..285     -  CDS            int (fragment): INT2_ECOLX - Protein inferred from homology: Swiss-Prot protein existence level 3. Putative integrase believed to be involved in the insertion of antibiotic resistance genes into plasmids and transposons. From Escherichia coli.
    373..429     +  CDS            GmR (fragment): gentamycin acetyltransferase; aacC1; confers resistance to gentamycin
    436..1224    +  CDS            aadA: S3AD_ECOLX - Experimental evidence at protein level: Swiss-Prot protein existence level 1. Mediates bacterial resistance to the antibiotics streptomycin and spectinomycin. From Escherichia coli.
   1398..1986    +  rep_origin     ori: high-copy-number ColE1/pMB1/pBR322/pUC origin of replication
   2169..2218    +  CDS            lacI (fragment): lac repressor; lacI; The lac repressor binds to the lac operator to inhibit transcription in E. coli. This inhibition can be relieved by adding lactose or isopropyl-β-D-thiogalactopyranoside (IPTG).
