[The description below was written by a language model from this plasmid's Addgene catalogue record and pLannotate feature annotations shown in this document.]
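Description:
pC0.171 is a Level 0 part plasmid from the CyanoGate modular cloning suite, which extends the plant MoClo Golden Gate syntax to cyanobacterial engineering. It is built on the pICH41295 Level 0 acceptor backbone (about 2.2 kb) and is maintained in E. coli as a high-copy plasmid through a ColE1/pUC-type origin. Selection is with spectinomycin, conferred by the aadA aminoglycoside adenylyltransferase gene, which the feature table places downstream of a bla-type (AmpR) promoter. The short integrase, gentamicin acetyltransferase and lacI fragments flagged by the automated annotation are most likely remnants of the resistance cassette's integron origin and of the backbone, rather than functional genes.

The payload is an approximately 800 bp "up flank" for neutral site 4 (NS4) of Synechocystis sp. PCC 6803, described as the genomic sequence upstream of slr0397. It was inserted using BpiI, a type IIS enzyme, and those sites were destroyed during cloning, as is usual when a part is domesticated into a Level 0 vector. The insert is not annotated in the feature table, which covers only backbone elements of the 3,053 nt sequenced plasmid. The flank carries a recorded A691T substitution. Repository sequencing also noted a discrepancy in the insert, which the depositor states should not affect function.

As an insertion-site part, this homology arm would be expected to be paired with a matching downstream flank in higher-level assemblies, so that a cassette placed between them can integrate at the NS4 locus of the Synechocystis chromosome by homologous recombination. The plasmid has no promoter, coding sequence or reporter of its own for use in cyanobacteria.
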