Addgene plasmid #119639: pC0.171
Purpose: Level 0 Part. Insertion site
Depositing lab: Alistair McCormick. Depositing organization: University of Edinburgh. Publication: CyanoGate: A Modular Cloning Suite for Engineering Cyanobacteria Based on the Plant MoClo Syntax. Vasudevan R, Gale GAR, Schiavon AA, Puzorjov A, Malin J, Gillespie MD, Vavitsas K, Zulkower V, Wang B, Howe CJ, Lea-Smith DJ, McCormick AJ. Plant Physiol. 2019 May;180(1):39-55. doi: 10.1104/pp.18.01401. Epub 2019 Feb 28. PubMed 30819783.
Backbone
  Vector backbone: pICH41295
  Backbone size w/o insert (bp): 2247
  Vector type: Synthetic Biology
Growth in bacteria
  Bacterial resistance: Spectinomycin, 50 μg/mL
  Growth temperature: 37°C
  Growth strain: DH5alpha
  Copy number: High Copy
Gene/Insert
  Gene/Insert name: 6803 NS4 Up Flank
  Insert size (bp): 800
  Mutation: A691T in NS4 Up Flank
  Cloning method: Restriction Enzyme; 5′ cloning site BpiI (destroyed during cloning); 3′ cloning site BpiI (destroyed during cloning)
  Sequencing primers: 5′ ttgagtgagctgataccgct; 3′ GTCTCATGAGCGGATACATATTTGAATG
Terms and licenses: Academic/Nonprofit Terms; Industry Terms: Not Available to Industry
Depositor comments: Addgene QC NGS identified a sequence discrepancy in the plasmid insert. The depositing lab has confirmed that this should not affect plasmid function. Synechocystis sp. PCC 6803, sequence upstream of slr0397. Please visit https://www.biorxiv.org/content/10.1101/426700v1 for bioRxiv preprint.
How to cite: pC0.171 was a gift from Alistair McCormick (Addgene plasmid # 119639 ; http://n2t.net/addgene:119639 ; RRID:Addgene_119639)
