>Addgene plasmid #119639 | pC0.171 | depositor partial sequence | sequence record 250983 | 6803 NS4 Up Flank
AGAGGGATCGAGGGGAACCCCTTTGGCCGCTAGCACTGCGTCATAGAAGTCGGTCAAATTTACGCGTACT
TGTCCTTCCTTAGAAGTAGAGTAGTAACCACAGGCTTTTGCCGTTTCTCGACGGGGCAGATGGGATAGTT
CTTTAACTTTATTGAGTAATGCTTTGCCGGTTAGTGCGGTGGAGGCGTTTGGCATAGGATTATTTTTTCC
GTTGAATGATGCTTGATTGCGGGGACTTGTTTTTTTCAAAAGTCTACATAAGATAAAATATAACATCAAA
CCTTAGCTGAAAAACTTTTTTTTTCAACTTTTTGATTATTTAGCCGAGGAATTTTTCCCTCTGAAAAAAT
CAAGCCTTGACCTCTGGCGAGTTTTGTCCTAAAGATTTTTGGCCGCCATGGAGCAATGATGAGTTAGGTT
TGGGCAATACAAGCTAGCTACGGGTTCACCTTTCCGAAAACCAACGAATTTTTGCCCAGATTAGCGCCAA
AATTAAGCGGAGCAGTGGGTCAAAATATATTTATCTCAGGGGGAATCATTGCTTTAAATCAATTCGCTAT
CCTATGCATGTCATGTGTTCATTAACATTCCCCTGTTCCCCAAGATTTTATGGTTCTCACCCAGTTCGCC
TCCAGCCCAGCTCCTCCCCAGTCCTTTGCTGTTGCCCCCAACCGTCAACAATTGCGACAAATGAATTGCT
ACCTGGACCAGCTTTTGTTGGCCTTGGTTGCCCTGACTGATGTGGACGAGGATACTTGGACGGCAATCCT
AGAAAAAATTTCGTCATCTACGACAACAGG
